>Addgene plasmid #139057 | pLV-EF1alpha-EPO-218-PDGFR | addgene full sequence | sequence record 273648 | Addgene NGS Result
TACAATCTGCTCTGATGCCGCATAGTTAAGCCAGTATCTGCTCCCTGCTTGTGTGTTGGAGGTCGCTGAG
TAGTGCGCGAGCAAAATTTAAGCTACAACAAGGCAAGGCTTGACCGACAATTGCATGAAGAATCTGCTTA
GGGTTAGGCGTTTTGCGCTGCTTCGCGATGTACGGGCCAGATATACGCGTTGACATTGATTATTGACTAG
TTATTAATAGTAATCAATTACGGGGTCATTAGTTCATAGCCCATATATGGAGTTCCGCGTTACATAACTT
ACGGTAAATGGCCCGCCTGGCTGACCGCCCAACGACCCCCGCCCATTGACGTCAATAATGACGTATGTTC
CCATAGTAACGCCAATAGGGACTTTCCATTGACGTCAATGGGTGGAGTATTTACGGTAAACTGCCCACTT
GGCAGTACATCAAGTGTATCATATGCCAAGTACGCCCCCTATTGACGTCAATGACGGTAAATGGCCCGCC
TGGCATTATGCCCAGTACATGACCTTATGGGACTTTCCTACTTGGCAGTACATCTACGTATTAGTCATCG
CTATTACCATGGTGATGCGGTTTTGGCAGTACATCAATGGGCGTGGATAGCGGTTTGACTCACGGGGATT
TCCAAGTCTCCACCCCATTGACGTCAATGGGAGTTTGTTTTGGCACCAAAATCAACGGGACTTTCCAAAA
TGTCGTAACAACTCCGCCCCATTGACGCAAATGGGCGGTAGGCGTGTACGGTGGGAGGTCTATATAAGCA
GCGCGTTTTGCCTGTACTGGGTCTCTCTGGTTAGACCAGATCTGAGCCTGGGAGCTCTCTGGCTAACTAG
GGAACCCACTGCTTAAGCCTCAATAAAGCTTGCCTTGAGTGCTTCAAGTAGTGTGTGCCCGTCTGTTGTG
TGACTCTGGTAACTAGAGATCCCTCAGACCCTTTTAGTCAGTGTGGAAAATCTCTAGCAGTGGCGCCCGA
ACAGGGACTTGAAAGCGAAAGGGAAACCAGAGGAGCTCTCTCGACGCAGGACTCGGCTTGCTGAAGCGCG
CACGGCAAGAGGCGAGGGGCGGCGACTGGTGAGTACGCCAAAAATTTTGACTAGCGGAGGCTAGAAGGAG
AGAGATGGGTGCGAGAGCGTCAGTATTAAGCGGGGGAGAATTAGATCGCGATGGGAAAAAATTCGGTTAA
GGCCAGGGGGAAAGAAAAAATATAAATTAAAACATATAGTATGGGCAAGCAGGGAGCTAGAACGATTCGC
AGTTAATCCTGGCCTGTTAGAAACATCAGAAGGCTGTAGACAAATACTGGGACAGCTACAACCATCCCTT
CAGACAGGATCAGAAGAACTTAGATCATTATATAATACAGTAGCAACCCTCTATTGTGTGCATCAAAGGA
TAGAGATAAAAGACACCAAGGAAGCTTTAGACAAGATAGAGGAAGAGCAAAACAAAAGTAAGACCACCGC
ACAGCAAGCGGCCGCTGATCTTCAGACCTGGAGGAGGAGATATGAGGGACAATTGGAGAAGTGAATTATA
TAAATATAAAGTAGTAAAAATTGAACCATTAGGAGTAGCACCCACCAAGGCAAAGAGAAGAGTGGTGCAG
AGAGAAAAAAGAGCAGTGGGAATAGGAGCTTTGTTCCTTGGGTTCTTGGGAGCAGCAGGAAGCACTATGG
GCGCAGCGTCAATGACGCTGACGGTACAGGCCAGACAATTATTGTCTGGTATAGTGCAGCAGCAGAACAA
TTTGCTGAGGGCTATTGAGGCGCAACAGCATCTGTTGCAACTCACAGTCTGGGGCATCAAGCAGCTCCAG
GCAAGAATCCTGGCTGTGGAAAGATACCTAAAGGATCAACAGCTCCTGGGGATTTGGGGTTGCTCTGGAA
AACTCATTTGCACCACTGCTGTGCCTTGGAATGCTAGTTGGAGTAATAAATCTCTGGAACAGATTTGGAA
TCACACGACCTGGATGGAGTGGGACAGAGAAATTAACAATTACACAAGCTTAATACACTCCTTAATTGAA
GAATCGCAAAACCAGCAAGAAAAGAATGAACAAGAATTATTGGAATTAGATAAATGGGCAAGTTTGTGGA
ATTGGTTTAACATAACAAATTGGCTGTGGTATATAAAATTATTCATAATGATAGTAGGAGGCTTGGTAGG
TTTAAGAATAGTTTTTGCTGTACTTTCTATAGTGAATAGAGTTAGGCAGGGATATTCACCATTATCGTTT
CAGACCCACCTCCCAACCCCGAGGGGACCCGACAGGCCCGAAGGAATAGAAGAAGAAGGTGGAGAGAGAG
ACAGAGACAGATCCATTCGATTAGTGAACGGATCGGCACTGCGTGCGCCAATTCTGCAGACAAATGGCAG
TATTCATCCACAATTTTAAAAGAAAAGGGGGGATTGGGGGGTACAGTGCAGGGGAAAGAATAGTAGACAT
AATAGCAACAGACATACAAACTAAAGAATTACAAAAACAAATTACAAAAATTCAAAATTTTCGGGTTTAT
TACAGGGACAGCAGAGATCCAGTTTGGTTAATTAACGTGAGGCTCCGGTGCCCGTCAGTGGGCAGAGCGC
ACATCGCCCACAGTCCCCGAGAAGTTGGGGGGAGGGGTCGGCAATTGAACCGGTGCCTAGAGAAGGTGGC
GCGGGGTAAACTGGGAAAGTGATGTCGTGTACTGGCTCCGCCTTTTTCCCGAGGGTGGGGGAGAACCGTA
TATAAGTGCAGTAGTCGCCGTGAACGTTCTTTTTCGCAACGGGTTTGCCGCCAGAACACAGGTAAGTGCC
GTGTGTGGTTCCCGCGGGCCTGGCCTCTTTACGGGTTATGGCCCTTGCGTGCCTTGAATTACTTCCACCT
GGCTCCAGTACGTGATTCTTGATCCCGAGCTGGAGCCAGGGGCGGGCCTTGCGCTTTAGGAGCCCCTTCG
CCTCGTGCTTGAGTTGAGGCCTGGCCTGGGCGCTGGGGCCGCCGCGTGCGAATCTGGTGGCACCTTCGCG
CCTGTCTCGCTGCTTTCGATAAGTCTCTAGCCATTTAAAATTTTTGATGACCTGCTGCGACGCTTTTTTT
CTGGCAAGATAGTCTTGTAAATGCGGGCCAGGATCTGCACACTGGTATTTCGGTTTTTGGGGCCGCGGGC
GGCGACGGGGCCCGTGCGTCCCAGCGCACATGTTCGGCGAGGCGGGGCCTGCGAGCGCGGCCACCGAGAA
TCGGACGGGGGTAGTCTCAAGCTGGCCGGCCTGCTCTGGTGCCTGGCCTCGCGCCGCCGTGTATCGCCCC
GCCCTGGGCGGCAAGGCTGGCCCGGTCGGCACCAGTTGCGTGAGCGGAAAGATGGCCGCTTCCCGGCCCT
GCTCCAGGGGGCTCAAAATGGAGGACGCGGCGCTCGGGAGAGCGGGCGGGTGAGTCACCCACACAAAGGA
AAGGGGCCTTTCCGTCCTCAGCCGTCGCTTCATGTGACTCCACGGAGTACCGGGCGCCGTCCAGGCACCT
CGATTAGTTCTGGAGCTTTTGGAGTACGTCGTCTTTAGGTTGGGGGGAGGGGTTTTATGCGATGGAGTTT
CCCCACACTGAGTGGGTGGAGACTGAAGTTAGGCCAGCTTGGCACTTGATGTAATTCTCCTTGGAATTTG
CCCTTTTTGAGTTTGGATCTTGGTTCATTCTCAAGCCTCAGACAGTGGTTCAAAGTTTTTTTCTTCCATT
TCAGGTGTCGTGAACACGTGGTCGTCTAGAACAAGTTTGTACAAAAAAGTTGGCACCATGGGGGTGCACG
AATGTCCTGCCTGGCTGTGGCTTCTCCTGTCCCTGCTGTCGCTCCCTCTGGGCCTCCCAGTCCTGGGCGC
CCCACCACGCCTCATCTGTGACAGCCGAGTCCTGGAGAGGTACCTCTTGGAGGCCAAGGAGGCCGAGAAT
ATCACGACGGGCTGTGCTGAACACTGCAGCTTGAATGAGAATATCACTGTCCCAGACACCAAAGTTAATT
TCTATGCCTGGAAGAGGATGGAGGTCGGGCAGCAGGCCGTAGAAGTCTGGCAGGGCCTGGCCCTGCTGTC
GGAAGCTGTCCTGCGGGGCCAGGCCCTGTTGGTCAACTCTTCCCAGCCGTGGGAGCCCCTGCAGCTGCAT
GTGGATAAAGCCGTCAGTGGCCTTCGCAGCCTCACCACTCTGCTTCGGGCTCTGGGAGCCCAGAAGGAAG
CCATCTCCCCTCCAGATGCGGCCTCAGCTGCTCCACTCCGAACAATCACTGCTGACACTTTCCGCAAACT
CTTCCGAGTCTACTCCAATTTCCTCCGGGGAAAGCTGAAGCTGTACACAGGGGAGGCCTGCAGGACAGGG
GACAGATTGCCAACTTTCTTGTACAAAGTGGTTGGCTCCACCAGCGGCAGCGGCAAGCCAGGCTCCGGCG
AAGGCAGCACCAAAGGCGAAAACCTGTATTTTCAGGGCGATCTGAATGCTGTGGGCCAGGACACGCAGGA
GGTCATCGTGGTGCCACACTCCTTGCCCTTTAAGGTGGTGGTGATCTCAGCCATCCTGGCCCTGGTGGTG
CTCACCATCATCTCCCTTATCATCCTCATCATGCTTTGGCAGAAGAAGCCACGTATAGGGATCCGTTGAT
AAGGATCCGTTAACAATTCGATATCAAGCTTATCGATAATCAACCTCTGGATTACAAAATTTGTGAAAGA
TTGACTGGTATTCTTAACTATGTTGCTCCTTTTACGCTATGTGGATACGCTGCTTTAATGCCTTTGTATC
ATGCTATTGCTTCCCGTATGGCTTTCATTTTCTCCTCCTTGTATAAATCCTGGTTGCTGTCTCTTTATGA
GGAGTTGTGGCCCGTTGTCAGGCAACGTGGCGTGGTGTGCACTGTGTTTGCTGACGCAACCCCCACTGGT
TGGGGCATTGCCACCACCTGTCAGCTCCTTTCCGGGACTTTCGCTTTCCCCCTCCCTATTGCCACGGCGG
AACTCATCGCCGCCTGCCTTGCCCGCTGCTGGACAGGGGCTCGGCTGTTGGGCACTGACAATTCCGTGGT
GTTGTCGGGGAAATCATCGTCCTTTCCTTGGCTGCTCGCCTGTGTTGCCACCTGGATTCTGCGCGGGACG
TCCTTCTGCTACGTCCCTTCGGCCCTCAATCCAGCGGACCTTCCTTCCCGCGGCCTGCTGCCGGCTCTGC
GGCCTCTTCCGCGTCTTCGCCTTCGCCCTCAGACGAGTCGGATCTCCCTTTGGGCCGCCTCCCCGCATCG
ATACCGTCGACCTCGAGACCTAGAAAAACATGGAGCAATCACAAGTAGCAATACAGCAGCTACCAATGCT
GATTGTGCCTGGCTAGAAGCACAAGAGGAGGAGGAGGTGGGTTTTCCAGTCACACCTCAGGTACCTTTAA
GACCAATGACTTACAAGGCAGCTGTAGATCTTAGCCACTTTTTAAAAGAAAAGGGGGGACTGGAAGGGCT
AATTCACTCCCAACGAAGACAAGATATCCTTGATCTGTGGATCTACCACACACAAGGCTACTTCCCTGAT
TGGCAGAACTACACACCAGGGCCAGGGATCAGATATCCACTGACCTTTGGATGGTGCTACAAGCTAGTAC
CAGTTGAGCAAGAGAAGGTAGAAGAAGCCAATGAAGGAGAGAACACCCGCTTGTTACACCCTGTGAGCCT
GCATGGGATGGATGACCCGGAGAGAGAAGTATTAGAGTGGAGGTTTGACAGCCGCCTAGCATTTCATCAC
ATGGCCCGAGAGCTGCATCCGGACTGTACTGGGTCTCTCTGGTTAGACCAGATCTGAGCCTGGGAGCTCT
CTGGCTAACTAGGGAACCCACTGCTTAAGCCTCAATAAAGCTTGCCTTGAGTGCTTCAAGTAGTGTGTGC
CCGTCTGTTGTGTGACTCTGGTAACTAGAGATCCCTCAGACCCTTTTAGTCAGTGTGGAAAATCTCTAGC
AGGGCCCGTTTAAACCCGCTGATCAGCCTCGACTGTGCCTTCTAGTTGCCAGCCATCTGTTGTTTGCCCC
TCCCCCGTGCCTTCCTTGACCCTGGAAGGTGCCACTCCCACTGTCCTTTCCTAATAAAATGAGGAAATTG
CATCGCATTGTCTGAGTAGGTGTCATTCTATTCTGGGGGGTGGGGTGGGGCAGGACAGCAAGGGGGAGGA
TTGGGAAGACAATAGCAGGCATGCTGGGGATGCGGTGGGCTCTATGGCTTCTGAGGCGGAAAGAACCAGC
TGGGGCTCTAGGGGGTATCCCC
[124 nt withheld, positions 6253-6376]
C
[91 nt withheld, positions 6378-6468]
A
[49 nt withheld, positions 6470-6518]
CCTTTGACGTTGGAGTCCACGTTCTTT
[37 nt withheld, positions 6546-6582]
ACCCTATCTCGGTCTATTCTTTTGATTTATAAGGGATTTTGCCGATTTCGGCCTATTGGTTAAAAAATGA
GCTGATTTAACAAAAATTTAACGCGAATTAATTCTGTGGAATGTGTGTCAGTTAGGGTGTGGAAAGTCCC
CAGGCTCCCCAGCAGGCAGAAGTATGCAAAGCATGCATCTCAATTAGTCAGCAACCAGGTGTGGAAAGTC
CCCAGGCTCCCCAGCAGGCAGAAGTATGCAAAGCATGCATCTCAATTAGTCAGCAACCATAGTCCCGCCC
CTAACTCCGCCCATCCCGCCCCTAACTCCGCCCAGTTCCGCCCATTCTCCGCCCCATGGCTGACTAATTT
TTTTTATTTATGCAGAGGCCGAGGCCGCCTCTGCCTCTGAGCTATTCCAGAAGTAGTGAGGAGGCTTTTT
TGGAGGCCTAGGCTTTTGCAAAAAGCTCCCGGGAGCTTGTATATCCATTTTCGGATCTGATCAGCACGTG
TTGACAATTAATCATCGGCATAGTATATCGGCATAGTATAATACGACAAGGTGAGGAACTAAACCATGGC
CAAGTTGACCAGTGCCGTTCCGGTGCTCACCGCGCGCGACGTCGCCGGAGCGGTCGAGTTCTGGACCGAC
CGGCTCGGGTTCTCCCGGGACTTCGTGGAGGACGACTTCGCCGGTGTGGTCCGGGACGACGTGACCCTGT
TCATCAGCGCGGTCCAGGACCAGGTGGTGCCGGACAACACCCTGGCCTGGGTGTGGGTGCGCGGCCTGGA
CGAGCTGTACGCCGAGTGGTCGGAGGTCGTGTCCACGAACTTCCGGGACGCCTCCGGGCCGGCCATGACC
GAGATCGGCGAGCAGCCGTGGGGGCGGGAGTTCGCCCTGCGCGACCCGGCCGGCAACTGCGTGCACTTCG
TGGCCGAGGAGCAGGACTGACACGTGCTACGAGATTTCGATTCCACCGCCGCCTTCTATGAAAGGTTGGG
CTTCGGAATCGTTTTCCGGGACGCCGGCTGGATGATCCTCCAGCGCGGGGATCTCATGCTGGAGTTCTTC
GCCCACCCCAACTTGTTTATTGCAGCTTATAATGGTTACAAATAAAGCAATAGCATCACAAATTTCACAA
ATAAAGCATTTTTTTCACTGCATTCTAGTTGTGGTTTGTCCAAACTCATCAATGTATCTTATCATGTCTG
TATACCGTCGACCTCTAGCTAGAGCTTGGCGTAATCATGGTCATAGCTGTTTCCTGTGTGAAATTGTTAT
CCGCTCACAATTCCACACAACATACGAGCCGGAAGCATAAAGTGTAAAGCCTGGGGTGCCTAATGAGTGA
GCTAACTCACATTAATTGCGTTGCGCTCACTGCCCGCTTTCCAGTCGGGAAACCTGTCGTGCCAGCTGCA
TTAATGAATCGGCCAACGCGCGGGGAGAGGCGGTTTGCGTATTGGGCGCTCTTCCGCTTCCTCGCTCACT
GACTCGCTGCGCTCGGTCGTTCGGCTGCGGCGAGCGGTATCAGCTCACTCAAAGGCGGTAATACGGTTAT
CCACAGAATCAGGGGATAACGCAGGAAAGAACATGTGAGCAAAAGGCCAGCAAAAGGCCAGGAACCGTAA
AAAGGCCGCGTTGCTGGCGTTTTTCCATAGGCTCCGCCCCCCTGACGAGCATCACAAAAATCGACGCTCA
AGTCAGAGGTGGCGAAACCCGACAGGACTATAAAGATACCAGGCGTTTCCCCCTGGAAGCTCCCTCGTGC
GCTCTCCTGTTCCGACCCTGCCGCTTACCGGATACCTGTCCGCCTTTCTCCCTTCGGGAAGCGTGGCGCT
TTCTCATAGCTCACGCTGTAGGTATCTCAGTTCGGTGTAGGTCGTTCGCTCCAAGCTGGGCTGTGTGCAC
GAACCCCCCGTTCAGCCCGACCGCTGCGCCTTATCCGGTAACTATCGTCTTGAGTCCAACCCGGTAAGAC
ACGACTTATCGCCACTGGCAGCAGCCACTGGTAACAGGATTAGCAGAGCGAGGTATGTAGGCGGTGCTAC
AGAGTTCTTGAAGTGGTGGCCTAACTACGGCTACACTAGAAGAACAGTATTTGGTATCTGCGCTCTGCTG
AAGCCAGTTACCTTCGGAAAAAGAGTTGGTAGCTCTTGATCCGGCAAACAAACCACCGCTGGTAGCGGTG
GTTTTTTTGTTTGCAAGCAGCAGATTACGCGCAGAAAAAAAGGATCTCAAGAAGATCCTTTGATCTTTTC
TACGGGGTCTGACGCTCAGTGGAACGAAAACTCACGTTAAGGGATTTTGGTCATGAGATTATCAAAAAGG
ATCTTCACCTAGATCCTTTTAAATTAAAAATGAAGTTTTAAATCAATCTAAAGTATATATGAGTAAACTT
GGTCTGACAGTTACCAATGCTTAATCAGTGAGGCACCTATCTCAGCGATCTGTCTATTTCGTTCATCCAT
AGTTGCCTGACTCCCCGTCGTGTAGATAACTACGATACGGGAGGGCTTACCATCTGGCCCCAGTGCTGCA
ATGATACCGCGAGACCCACGCTCACCGGCTCCAGATTTATCAGCAATAAACCAGCCAGCCGGAAGGGCCG
AGCGCAGAAGTGGTCCTGCAACTTTATCCGCCTCCATCCAGTCTATTAATTGTTGCCGGGAAGCTAGAGT
AAGTAGTTCGCCAGTTAATAGTTTGCGCAACGTTGTTGCCATTGCTACAGGCATCGTGGTGTCACGCTCG
TCGTTTGGTATGGCTTCATTCAGCTCCGGTTCCCAACGATCAAGGCGAGTTACATGATCCCCCATGTTGT
GCAAAAAAGCGGTTAGCTCCTTCGGTCCTCCGATCGTTGTCAGAAGTAAGTTGGCCGCAGTGTTATCACT
CATGGTTATGGCAGCACTGCATAATTCTCTTACTGTCATGCCATCCGTAAGATGCTTTTCTGTGACTGGT
GAGTACTCAACCAAGTCATTCTGAGAATAGTGTATGCGGCGACCGAGTTGCTCTTGCCCGGCGTCAATAC
GGGATAATACCGCGCCACATAGCAGAACTTTAAAAGTGCTCATCATTGGAAAACGTTCTTCGGGGCGAAA
ACTCTCAAGGATCTTACCGCTGTTGAGATCCAGTTCTATGTAACCCACTCGTGCACCCAACTGATCTTCA
GCATCTTTTACTTTCACCAGCGTTTCTGGGTGAGCAAAAACAGGAAGGCAAAATGCCGCAAAAAAGGGAA
TAAGGGCGACACGGAAATGTTGAATACTCATACTCTTCCTTTTTCAATATTATTGAAGCATTTATCAGGG
TTATTGTCTCATGAGCGGATACATATTTGAATGTATTTAGAAAAATAAACAAATAGGGGTTCCGCGCACA
TTTCCCCGAAAAGTGCCACCTGACGTCGACGGATCGGGAGATCTCCCGATCCCCTATGGTGCACTCTCAG
Features (pLannotate 1.2.2; 34 found; start..end, strand, type, name):
    192..571     +  enhancer       CMV enhancer: human cytomegalovirus immediate early enhancer
    572..771     +  promoter       CMV promoter: human cytomegalovirus (CMV) immediate early promoter
    789..969     +  LTR            5' LTR (truncated): truncated 5' long terminal repeat (LTR) from HIV-1
   1016..1141    +  misc_feature   HIV-1 Ψ: packaging signal of human immunodeficiency virus type 1
   1125..1488    +  CDS            HIV-1 gag (fragment): gag protein from human immunodeficiency virus 1; gag
   1634..1867    +  misc_feature   RRE: The Rev response element (RRE) of HIV-1 allows for Rev-dependent mRNA export from the nucleus to the cytoplasm.
   2244..2344    +  CDS            Rev (fragment): human immunodeficiency virus 1 (HIV-1) Rev protein; rev; enhances nuclear export of unspliced and incompletely spliced viral mRNAs
   2394..2511    +  misc_feature   cPPT/CTS: central polypurine tract and central termination sequence of HIV-1
   2561..3723    +  promoter       EF-1α promoter: strong constitutive promoter for human elongation factor EF-1α
   3742..3759    +  protein_bind   attB1 (fragment): mutant version of attB; core recombination site for the Gateway® BP reaction BP Clonase™
   3768..4346    +  CDS            EPO: EPO_HUMAN - Experimental evidence at protein level: Swiss-Prot protein existence level 1. Hormone involved in the regulation of erythrocyte proliferation and differentiation and the maintenance of a physiological level of circulating erythrocyte mass. Binds to EPOR leading to EPOR dimerization and JAK2 activation thereby activating specific downstream effectors, including STAT1 and STAT3. From Homo sapiens (Human).
   4354..4371    -  protein_bind   attB2 (fragment): mutant version of attB; core recombination site for the Gateway® BP reaction BP Clonase™
   4428..4448    +  CDS            TEV site: tobacco etch virus (TEV) protease recognition and cleavage site
   4458..4604    +  CDS            PDGFRβ TM domain: transmembrane domain from platelet derived growth factor receptor beta
   4635..4658    +  misc_feature   MCS (fragment): pBluescript multiple cloning site
   4658..5246    +  misc_feature   WPRE: woodchuck hepatitis virus posttranscriptional regulatory element
   5183..5764    +  CDS            nef (fragment): NEF_HV1H2 - Experimental evidence at protein level: Swiss-Prot protein existence level 1. Extracellular Nef protein targets CD4(+) T-lymphocytes for apoptosis by interacting with CXCR4 surface receptors. From Human immunodeficiency virus type 1 group M subtype B (isolate HXB2) (HIV-1).
   5771..5951    +  LTR            5' LTR (truncated): truncated 5' long terminal repeat (LTR) from HIV-1
   5983..6207    +  polyA_signal   bGH poly(A) signal: bovine growth hormone polyadenylation signal
   6211..6232    +  promoter       SV40 promoter (fragment): SV40 enhancer and early promoter
   6253..6681    +  rep_origin     f1 ori (sequence partly withheld): f1 bacteriophage origin of replication; arrow indicates direction of (+) strand synthesis
   6695..7024    +  promoter       SV40 promoter: SV40 enhancer and early promoter
   7072..7119    +  promoter       EM7 promoter: synthetic bacterial promoter&nbsp
   7138..7512    +  CDS            BleoR: antibiotic-binding protein; Sh ble from Streptoalloteichus hindustanus; confers resistance to bleomycin, phleomycin, and Zeocin™
   7522..7647    +  CDS            ble (fragment): BLE_KLEPN - Experimental evidence at protein level: Swiss-Prot protein existence level 1. Binding protein with a strong affinity to the bleomycin family of antibiotics. Binds to CL990; an antimitotic-antibiotic compound. From Klebsiella pneumoniae.
   7642..7763    +  polyA_signal   SV40 poly(A) signal: SV40 polyadenylation signal
   7836..7852    -  protein_bind   lac operator: The lac repressor binds to the lac operator to inhibit transcription in E. coli. This inhibition can be relieved by adding lactose or isopropyl-β-D-thiogalactopyranoside (IPTG). lac repressor encoded by lacI
   7860..7890    -  promoter       lac promoter: promoter for the E. coli lac operon
   7905..7926    -  protein_bind   CAP binding site: CAP binding activates transcription in the presence of cAMP. E. coli catabolite activator protein
   7939..8031    -  CDS            lacI (fragment): lac repressor; lacI; The lac repressor binds to the lac operator to inhibit transcription in E. coli. This inhibition can be relieved by adding lactose or isopropyl-β-D-thiogalactopyranoside (IPTG).
   8214..8802    -  rep_origin     ori: high-copy-number ColE1/pMB1/pBR322/pUC origin of replication
   8973..9833    -  CDS            AmpR: β-lactamase; bla; confers resistance to ampicillin, carbenicillin, and related antibiotics
   9834..9938    -  promoter       AmpR promoter: bla
   9997..37      -  misc_feature   bom (fragment) (across the origin): basis of mobility region from pBR322
