[The description below was written by a language model from this plasmid's Addgene catalogue record and pLannotate feature annotations shown in this document.]
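Description:
pLV-EF1alpha-EPO-218-PDGFR is a roughly 10 kb HIV-1-based lentiviral transfer plasmid built on the pLV-EF1alpha backbone and designed to integrate a membrane-anchored form of human erythropoietin (EPO) into target cells. In bacteria it replicates from a high-copy ColE1/pUC-type origin and is selected with ampicillin through the bla gene. An f1 origin is also present. Outside the viral region sits an SV40 promoter/EM7 promoter–BleoR cassette with an SV40 poly(A) signal, which could confer Zeocin resistance in mammalian or bacterial cells. Because it lies downstream of the 3' LTR, it would not be packaged into virus.

Genomic RNA is transcribed from a CMV enhancer/promoter fused to a truncated 5' LTR, an arrangement that makes transcription Tat-independent. This is followed by the Ψ packaging signal with a gag fragment, the RRE for Rev-dependent nuclear export, and the cPPT/CTS. The internal expression cassette uses the constitutive EF-1α promoter to drive the human EPO coding sequence, which is flanked by attB1 and attB2 fragments, suggesting Gateway-type recombination in the construct's history even though the record lists restriction cloning with unknown sites. Downstream of EPO are a TEV protease cleavage site and the PDGFRβ transmembrane domain, so the normally secreted hormone should be tethered to the cell surface and potentially releasable by TEV protease. The "218" in the name probably denotes a linker, but the record does not define or annotate it. A WPRE enhances transcript expression, and a second truncated LTR and a bGH poly(A) signal follow it.

The associated work concerns a lentiviral secretome library, so the construct is likely used for displaying EPO on transduced cells in cell-based screening.
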