Addgene plasmid #139057: pLV-EF1alpha-EPO-218-PDGFR
Purpose: A lentivirus vector to integrate a surface membrane anchored human EPO gene
Depositing lab: Tao Liu. Depositing organization: Peking University. Publication: Construction and Screening of a Lentiviral Secretome Library. Liu T, Jia P, Ma H, Reed SA, Luo X, Larman HB, Schultz PG. Cell Chem Biol. 2017 Jun 22;24(6):767-771.e3. doi: 10.1016/j.chembiol.2017.05.017. Epub 2017 Jun 9. PubMed 28602759.
Backbone
  Vector backbone: pLV-EF1alpha
  Vector type: Lentiviral
Growth in bacteria
  Bacterial resistance: Ampicillin, 100 μg/mL
  Growth temperature: 37°C
  Growth strain: NEB Stable
  Copy number: High Copy
Gene/Insert
  Gene/Insert name: erythropoietin(EPO)
  Species: H. sapiens (human)
  Entrez Gene: EPO (a.k.a. DBAL, ECYT5, EP, MVCD2)
  Cloning method: Restriction Enzyme; 5′ cloning site Unknown (unknown if destroyed); 3′ cloning site Unknown (unknown if destroyed)
Terms and licenses: Academic/Nonprofit Terms; Industry Terms: Not Available to Industry
How to cite: pLV-EF1alpha-EPO-218-PDGFR was a gift from Tao Liu (Addgene plasmid # 139057 ; http://n2t.net/addgene:139057 ; RRID:Addgene_139057)
